Addgene plasmid #80629: mCherry-FDD
Purpose: Fluorescent destablizing domain for regulating protein stability and fluorescence
Depositing lab: Thomas Wandless. Depositing organization: Stanford University. Publication: A Novel Destabilizing Domain Based on a Small-Molecule Dependent Fluorophore. Navarro R, Chen LC, Rakhit R, Wandless TJ. ACS Chem Biol. 2016 Jun 6. 10.1021/acschembio.6b00234 PubMed 27243964.
Backbone
  Vector backbone: pBMN
  Backbone manufacturer: Gary Nolan
  Backbone size w/o insert (bp): 6940
  Total vector size (bp): 7190
  Modifications to backbone: Blastcidin-S resistanct gene (bsr) behind IRES
  Vector type: Retroviral
  Selectable markers: Blasticidin
Growth in bacteria
  Bacterial resistance: Ampicillin, 100 μg/mL
  Growth temperature: 30°C
  Growth strain: NEB Stable
  Copy number: Unknown
Gene/Insert
  Gene/Insert name: UnaG
  Species: Anguilla japonica
  Insert size (bp): 1216
  Mutation: mutations A36V, R136G
  GenBank ID: AB763906
  Promoter: LTR
  Tag / fusion protein: HA-mcherry-linker (N terminal on insert)
  Cloning method: Restriction Enzyme; 5′ cloning site BamHI (not destroyed); 3′ cloning site NotI (not destroyed)
  Sequencing primers: 5′ Lab32 ATCGCAGCTTGGATACACGCC; 3′ LC54 CATATAGACAAACGCACACCGGCCTTA
Terms and licenses: Academic/Nonprofit Terms; Industry Terms: Not Available to Industry
How to cite: mCherry-FDD was a gift from Thomas Wandless (Addgene plasmid # 80629 ; http://n2t.net/addgene:80629 ; RRID:Addgene_80629)
