[The description below was written by a language model from this plasmid's Addgene catalogue record and pLannotate feature annotations shown in this document.]
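Description:
mCherry-FDD is a Moloney murine leukemia virus-based retroviral vector built on the pBMN backbone, designed to deliver a fluorescent destabilizing domain (FDD) fusion into mammalian cells. It is about 7.2 kb. In bacteria it is maintained through a high-copy ColE1/pUC-type origin and an ampicillin resistance (β-lactamase) gene. The viral portion is framed by two MMLV long terminal repeats and carries the Ψ packaging signal, a truncated gag segment lacking its start codon, and a pol region containing the splice acceptor. Together these elements allow the transcript to be packaged into retroviral particles when the structural proteins are supplied in trans, and then integrated into target cells.

Expression is driven by the 5′ LTR. The payload is a single open reading frame in which an N-terminal HA tag, mCherry and a linker are fused to UnaG, the bilirubin-binding green fluorescent protein from the Japanese eel Anguilla japonica, here carrying the A36V and R136G mutations. The HA tag is listed in the catalogue entry but is not annotated separately in the feature table. According to the stated purpose, the mutant UnaG acts as a destabilizing domain whose stability and fluorescence can be regulated. The associated publication title describes it as based on a small-molecule-dependent fluorophore. mCherry is constitutively fluorescent and so presumably reports the abundance of the fusion protein independently of the UnaG signal. Downstream, an EMCV IRES directs translation of the blasticidin S deaminase gene (bsr) from the same transcript, which allows blasticidin selection of transduced cells. The construct suits studies of conditional control of protein stability, with fluorescence as the readout.
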