Features (pLannotate 1.2.2; 13 found; start..end, strand, type, name):
      1..594     +  LTR            LTR: long terminal repeat from Moloney murine leukemia virus
    657..1014    +  misc_feature   MMLV Ψ: packaging signal of Moloney murine leukemia virus (MMLV)
   1079..1495    +  CDS            gag (truncated): truncated Moloney murine leukemia virus (MMLV) gag gene lacking the start codon
   1505..1878    +  misc_feature   pol region: Moloney murine leukemia virus (MMLV) pol region containing the splice acceptor site
   1923..2627    +  CDS            mCherry: mCherry is a basic (constitutively fluorescent) red fluorescent protein published in 2004, derived from Discosoma sp.. It is reported to be a very rapidly-maturing monomer with low acid sensitivity.
   2661..3077    +  CDS            UnaG: bilirubin-binding green fluorescent protein from Anguilla japonica (Kumagai et al., 2013)
   3225..3687    +  misc_feature   IRES: internal ribosome entry site (IRES) of the encephalomyocarditis virus (EMCV)
   3707..4123    +  CDS            bsr: BSR_BACCE - Experimental evidence at protein level: Swiss-Prot protein existence level 1. Catalyzes the deamination of the cytosine moiety of the antibiotics blasticidin S, cytomycin and acetylblasticidin S. From Bacillus cereus.
   4175..4768    +  LTR            LTR: long terminal repeat from Moloney murine leukemia virus
   4836..4884    -  CDS            lacI (fragment): lac repressor; lacI; The lac repressor binds to the lac operator to inhibit transcription in E. coli. This inhibition can be relieved by adding lactose or isopropyl-β-D-thiogalactopyranoside (IPTG).
   5070..5658    -  rep_origin     ori: high-copy-number ColE1/pMB1/pBR322/pUC origin of replication
   5832..6692    -  CDS            AmpR: β-lactamase; bla; confers resistance to ampicillin, carbenicillin, and related antibiotics
   6693..6745    -  promoter       AmpR promoter (fragment): bla
>Addgene plasmid #80629 | mCherry-FDD | depositor full sequence | sequence record 156876 | mCherry-FDD sequence 7188 bps
AATGAAAGACCCCACCTGTAGGTTTGGCAAGCTAGCTTAAGTAACGCCATTTTGCAAGGCATGGAAAAAT
ACATAACTGAGAATAGAAAAGTTCAGATCAAGGTCAGGAACAGATGGAACAGCTGAATATGGGCCAAAGC
GGATATCTGTGGTAAGCAGTTCCTGCCCCGGCTCAGGGCCAAGAACAGATGGAACAGCTGAATATGGGCC
AAACAGGATATCTGTGGTAAGCAGTTCCTGCCCCGGCTCAGGGCCAAGAACAGATGGTCCCCAGATGCGG
TCCAGCCCTCAGCAGTTTCTAGAGAACCATCAGATGTTTCCAGGGTGCCCCAAGGACCTGAAATGACCCT
GTGCCTTATTTGAACTAACCAATCAGTTCGCTTCTCGCTTCTGTTCGCGCGCTTCTGCTCCCCGAGCTCA
ATAAAAGAGCCCACAACCCCTCACTCGGGGCGCCAGTCCTCCGATTGACTGAGTCGCCCGGGTACCCGTG
TATCCAATAAACCCTCTTGCAGTTGCATCCGACTTGTGGTCTCGCTGTTCCTTGGGAGGGTCTCCTCTGA
GTGATTGACTACCCGTCAGCGGGGGTCTTTCATTTGGGGGCTCGTCCGGGATCGGGAGACCCCTGCCCAG
GGACCACCGACCCACCACCGGGAGGTAAGCTGGCCAGCAACTTATCTGTGTCTGTCCGATTGTCTAGTGT
CTATGACTGATTTTATGCGCCTGCGTCGGTACTAGTTAGCTAACTAGCTCTGTATCTGGCGGACCCGTGG
TGGAACTGACGAGTTCGGAACACCCGGCCGCAACCCTGGGAGACGTCCCAGGGACTTCGGGGGCCGTTTT
TGTGGCCCGACCTGAGTCCAAAAATCCCGATCGTTTTGGACTCTTTGGTGCACCCCCCTTAGAGGAGGGA
TATGTGGTTCTGGTAGGAGACGAGAACCTAAAACAGTTCCCGCCTCCGTCTGAATTTTTGCTTTCGGTTT
GGGACCGAAGCCGCGCCGCGCGTCTTGTCTGCTGCAGCATCGTTCTGTGTTGTCTCTGTCTGACTGTGTT
TCTGTATTTGTCTGAAAATATGGGCCCGGGCCAGACTGTTACCACTCCCTTAAGTTTGACCTTAGGTCAC
TGGAAAGATGTCGAGCGGATCGCTCACAACCAGTCGGTAGATGTCAAGAAGAGACGTTGGGTTACCTTCT
GCTCTGCAGAATGGCCAACCTTTAACGTCGGATGGCCGCGAGACGGCACCTTTAACCGAGACCTCATCAC
CCAGGTTAAGATCAAGGTCTTTTCACCTGGCCCGCATGGACACCCAGACCAGGTCCCCTACATCGTGACC
TGGGAAGCCTTGGCTTTTGACCCCCCTCCCTGGGTCAAGCCCTTTGTACACCCTAAGCCTCCGCCTCCTC
TTCCTCCATCCGCCCCGTCTCTCCCCCTTGAACCTCCTCGTTCGACCCCGCCTCGATCCTCCCTTTATCC
AGCCCTCACTCCTTCTCTAGGCGCCCCCATATGGCCATATGAGATCTTATATGGGGCACCCCCGCCCCTT
GTAAACTTCCCTGACCCTGACATGACAAGAGTTACTAACAGCCCCTCTCTCCAAGCTCACTTACAGGCTC
TCTACTTAGTCCAGCACGAAGTCTGGAGACCTCTGGCGGCACGTACCAAGAACAACTGGACCGACCGGTG
GTACCTCACCCTTACCGAGTCGGCGACACAGTGTGGGTCCGCCGACACCAGACTAAGAACCTAGAACCTC
GCTGGAAAGGACCTTACACAGTCCTGCTGACCACCCCCACCGCCCTCAAAGTAGACGGCATCGCAGCTTG
GATACACGCCGCCCACGTGAAGGCTGCCGACCCCGGGGGTGGACCATCCTCTAGACTGCCGGATCCGCCA
CCATGTATCCGTACGACGTACCGGATTATGCGGTGAGCAAGGGCGAGGAGGATAACATGGCCATCATCAA
GGAGTTCATGCGCTTCAAGGTGCACATGGAGGGCTCCGTGAACGGCCACGAGTTCGAGATCGAGGGCGAG
GGCGAGGGCCGCCCCTACGAGGGCACCCAGACCGCCAAGCTGAAGGTGACCAAGGGTGGCCCCCTGCCCT
TCGCCTGGGACATCCTGTCCCCTCAGTTCATGTACGGCTCCAAGGCCTACGTGAAGCACCCCGCCGACAT
CCCCGACTACTTGAAGCTGTCCTTCCCCGAGGGCTTCAAGTGGGAGCGCGTGATGAACTTCGAGGACGGC
GGCGTGGTGACCGTGACCCAGGACTCCTCCCTGCAGGACGGCGAGTTCATCTACAAGGTGAAGCTGCGCG
GCACCAACTTCCCCTCCGACGGCCCCGTAATGCAGAAGAAGACCATGGGCTGGGAGGCCTCCTCCGAGCG
GATGTACCCCGAGGACGGCGCCCTGAAGGGCGAGATCAAGCAGAGGCTGAAGCTGAAGGACGGCGGCCAC
TACGACGCTGAGGTCAAGACCACCTACAAGGCCAAGAAGCCCGTGCAGCTGCCCGGCGCCTACAACGTCA
ACATCAAGTTGGACATCACCTCCCACAACGAGGACTACACCATCGTGGAACAGTACGAACGCGCCGAGGG
CCGCCACTCCACCGGCGGCATGGACGAGCTGTACAAGACGCGTGGAGGTAGTGGCGGAAGTGGTGGGAGC
GTCGAGAAATTTGTTGGCACCTGGAAGATCGCAGACAGCCATAATTTTGGTGAATACCTGAAAGCTATCG
GAGCCCCAAAGGAATTAAGCGATGGTGGGGATGTCACGACGCCGACATTGTACATCTCCCAGAAGGACGG
AGACAAAATGACAGTGAAAATAGAGAATGGACCCCCTACGTTCCTTGACACTCAAGTAAAGTTCAAATTA
GGGGAGGAGTTCGACGAATTTCCTTCTGATCGAAGAAAAGGCGTAAAATCTGTCGTGAACTTGGTGGGAG
AGAAGCTGGTGTACGTACAAAAGTGGGACGGCAAGGAGACGACGTATGTCCGAGAGATAAAGGACGGTAA
ACTGGTCGTGACACTTACGATGGGAGACGTCGTGGCTGTGCGCAGCTACCGGGGGGCGACGGAATGAATG
CATCGATCCGCGGCGGCCGCTACGTAAATTCCGCCCCTCTCCCTCCCCCCCCCCTAACGTTACTGGCCGA
AGCCGCTTGGAATAAGGCCGGTGTGCGTTTGTCTATATGTTATTTTCCACCATATTGCCGTCTTTTGGCA
ATGTGAGGGCCCGGAAACCTGGCCCTGTCTTCTTGACGAGCATTCCTAGGGGTCTTTCCCCTCTCGCCAA
AGGAATGCAAGGTCTGTTGAATGTCGTGAAGGAAGCAGTTCCTCTGGAAGCTTCTTGAAGACAAACAACG
TCTGTAGCGACCCTTTGCAGGCAGCGGAACCCCCCACCTGGCGACAGGTGCCTCTGCGGCCAAAAGCCAC
GTGTATAAGATACACCTGCAAAGGCGGCACAACCCCAGTGCCACGTTGTGAGTTGGATAGTTGTGGAAAG
AGTCAAATGGCTCTCCTCAAGCGTATTCAACAAGGGGCTGAAGGATGCCCAGAAGGTACCCCATTGTATG
GGATCTGATCTGGGGCCTCGGTGCACATGCTTTACATGTGTTTAGTCGAGGTTAAAAAAACGTCTAGGCC
CCCCGAACCACGGGGACGTGGTTTTCCTTTGAAAAACACGATGATAATATGGCCACAACCATGGGAAAAA
CATTTAACATTTCTCAACAGGATCTAGAATTAGTAGAAGTAGCGACAGAGAAGATTACAATGCTTTATGA
GGATAATAAACATCATGTGGGAGCGGCAATTCGTACGAAAACAGGAGAAATCATTTCGGCAGTACATATT
GAAGCGTATATAGGACGAGTAACTGTTTGTGCAGAAGCCATTGCGATTGGTAGTGCAGTTTCGAATGGAC
AAAAGGATTTTGACACGATTGTAGCTGTTAGACACCCTTATTCTGACGAAGTAGATAGAAGTATTCGAGT
GGTAAGTCCTTGTGGTATGTGTAGGGAGTTGATTTCAGACTATGCACCAGATTGTTTTGTGTTAATAGAA
ATGAATGGCAAGTTAGTCAAAACTACGATTGAAGAACTCATTCCACTCAAATATACCCGAAATTAAGTCG
ACGATAAAATAAAAGATTTTATTTAGTCTCCAGAAAAAGGGGGGAATGAAAGACCCCACCTGTAGGTTTG
GCAAGCTAGCTTAAGTAACGCCATTTTGCAAGGCATGGAAAAATACATAACTGAGAATAGAGAAGTTCAG
ATCAAGGTCAGGAACAGATGGAACAGCTGAATATGGGCCAAACAGGATATCTGTGGTAAGCAGTTCCTGC
CCCGGCTCAGGGCCAAGAACAGATGGAACAGCTGAATATGGGCCAAACAGGATATCTGTGGTAAGCAGTT
CCTGCCCCGGCTCAGGGCCAAGAACAGATGGTCCCCAGATGCGGTCCAGCCCTCAGCAGTTTCTAGAGAA
CCATCAGATGTTTCCAGGGTGCCCCAAGGACCTGAAATGACCCTGTGCCTTATTTGAACTAACCAATCAG
TTCGCTTCTCGCTTCTGTTCGCGCGCTTCTGCTCCCCGAGCTCAATAAAAGAGCCCACAACCCCTCACTC
GGGGCGCCAGTCCTCCGATTGACTGAGTCGCCCGGGTACCCGTGTATCCAATAAACCCTCTTGCAGTTGC
ATCCGACTTGTGGTCTCGCTGTTCCTTGGGAGGGTCTCCTCTGAGTGATTGACTACCCGTCAGCGGGGGT
CTTTCATTCACATGCAGCATGTATCAAAATTAATTTGGTTTTTTTTCTTAAGTATTTACATTAAATGGCC
ATAGTTGCATTAATGAATCGGCCAACGCGCGGGGAGAGGCGGTTTGCGTATTGGCGCTCTTCCGCTTCCT
CGCTCACTGACTCGCTGCGCTCGGTCGTTCGGCTGCGGCGAGCGGTATCAGCTCACTCAAAGGCGGTAAT
ACGGTTATCCACAGAATCAGGGGATAACGCAGGAAAGAACATGTGAGCAAAAGGCCAGCAAAAGGCCAGG
AACCGTAAAAAGGCCGCGTTGCTGGCGTTTTTCCATAGGCTCCGCCCCCCTGACGAGCATCACAAAAATC
GACGCTCAAGTCAGAGGTGGCGAAACCCGACAGGACTATAAAGATACCAGGCGTTTCCCCCTGGAAGCTC
CCTCGTGCGCTCTCCTGTTCCGACCCTGCCGCTTACCGGATACCTGTCCGCCTTTCTCCCTTCGGGAAGC
GTGGCGCTTTCTCATAGCTCACGCTGTAGGTATCTCAGTTCGGTGTAGGTCGTTCGCTCCAAGCTGGGCT
GTGTGCACGAACCCCCCGTTCAGCCCGACCGCTGCGCCTTATCCGGTAACTATCGTCTTGAGTCCAACCC
GGTAAGACACGACTTATCGCCACTGGCAGCAGCCACTGGTAACAGGATTAGCAGAGCGAGGTATGTAGGC
GGTGCTACAGAGTTCTTGAAGTGGTGGCCTAACTACGGCTACACTAGAAGGACAGTATTTGGTATCTGCG
CTCTGCTGAAGCCAGTTACCTTCGGAAAAAGAGTTGGTAGCTCTTGATCCGGCAAACAAACCACCGCTGG
TAGCGGTGGTTTTTTTGTTTGCAAGCAGCAGATTACGCGCAGAAAAAAAGGATCTCAAGAAGATCCTTTG
ATCTTTTCTACGGGGTCTGACGCTCAGTGGAACGAAAACTCACGTTAAGGGATTTTGGTCATGAGATTAT
CAAAAAGGATCTTCACCTAGATCCTTTTAAATTAAAAATGAAGTTTGCGCAAATCAATCTAAAGTATATA
TGAGTAAACTTGGTCTGACAGTTACCAATGCTTAATCAGTGAGGCACCTATCTCAGCGATCTGTCTATTT
CGTTCATCCATAGTTGCCTGACTCCCCGTCGTGTAGATAACTACGATACGGGAGGGCTTACCATCTGGCC
CCAGTGCTGCAATGATACCGCGAGACCCACGCTCACCGGCTCCAGATTTATCAGCAATAAACCAGCCAGC
CGGAAGGGCCGAGCGCAGAAGTGGTCCTGCAACTTTATCCGCCTCCATCCAGTCTATTAATTGTTGCCGG
GAAGCTAGAGTAAGTAGTTCGCCAGTTAATAGTTTGCGCAACGTTGTTGCCATTGCTACAGGCATCGTGG
TGTCACGCTCGTCGTTTGGTATGGCTTCATTCAGCTCCGGTTCCCAACGATCAAGGCGAGTTACATGATC
CCCCATGTTGTGCAAAAAAGCGGTTAGCTCCTTCGGTCCTCCGATCGTTGTCAGAAGTAAGTTGGCCGCA
GTGTTATCACTCATGGTTATGGCAGCACTGCATAATTCTCTTACTGTCATGCCATCCGTAAGATGCTTTT
CTGTGACTGGTGAGTACTCAACCAAGTCATTCTGAGAATAGTGTATGCGGCGACCGAGTTGCTCTTGCCC
GGCGTCAACACGGGATAATACCGCGCCACATAGCAGAACTTTAAAAGTGCTCATCATTGGAAAACGTTCT
TCGGGGCGAAAACTCTCAAGGATCTTACCGCTGTTGAGATCCAGTTCGATGTAACCCACTCGTGCACCCA
ACTGATCTTCAGCATCTTTTACTTTCACCAGCGTTTCTGGGTGAGCAAAAACAGGAAGGCAAAATGCCGC
AAAAAAGGGAATAAGGGCGACACGGAAATGTTGAATACTCATACTCTTCCTTTTTCAATATTATTGAAGC
ATTTATCAGGGTTATTGTCTCATGACATTAACCTATAAAAATAGGCGTATCACGAGGCCCTTTCGTCTTC
AAGAACAGCTTTGCTCTTAGGAGTTTCCTAATACATCCCAAACTCAAATATATAAAGCATTTGACTTGTT
CTATGCCCTAGGGGGCGGGGGGAAGCTAAGCCAGCTTTTTTTAACATTTAAAATGTTAATTCCATTTTAA
ATGCACAGATGTTTTTATTTCATAAGGGTTTCAATGTGCATGAATGCTGCAATATTCCTGTTACCAAAGC
TAGTATAAATAAAAATAGATAAACGTGGAAATTACTTAGAGTTTCTGTCATTAACGTTTCCTTCCTCAGT
TGACAACATAAATGCGCTGCTGAGAAGCCAGTTTGCATCTGTCAGGATCAATTTCCCATTATGCCAGTCA
TATTAATTACTAGTCAATTAGTTGATTTTTATTTTTGACATATACATG
