>Addgene plasmid #80629 | mCherry-FDD | addgene partial sequence | sequence record 154491 | IRES-F 5'-TGGCTCTCCTCAAGCGTATT-3'
TATGGGATCTGATCTGGGGCCTCGGTGCACATGCTTTACATGTGTTTAGTCGAGGTTAAAAAAACGTCTA
GGCCCCCCGAACCACGGGGACGTGGTTTTCCTTTGAAAAACACGATGATAATATGGCCACAACCATGGGA
AAAACATTTAACATTTCTCAACAGGATCTAGAATTAGTAGAAGTAGCGACAGAGAAGATTACAATGCTTT
ATGAGGATAATAAACATCATGTGGGAGCGGCAATTCGTACGAAAACAGGAGAAATCATTTCGGCAGTACA
TATTGAAGCGTATATAGGACGAGTAACTGTTTGTGCAGAAGCCATTGCGATTGGTAGTGCAGTTTCGAAT
GGACAAAAGGATTTTGACACGATTGTAGCTGTTAGACACCCTTATTCTGACGAAGTAGATAGAAGTATTC
GAGTGGTAAGTCCTTGTGGTATGTGTAGGGAGTTGATTTCAGACTATGCACCAGATTGTTTTGTGTTAAT
AGAAATGAATGGCAAGTTAGTCAAAACTACGATTGAAGAACTCATTCCACTCAAATATACCCGAAATTAA
GTCGACGATAAAATAAAAGATTTTATTTAGTCTCCAGAAAAAGGGGGGAATGAAAGACCCCACCTGTAGG
TTTGGCAAGCTAGCTTAAGTAACGCCATTTTGCAAGGCATGGAAAAATACATAACTGAGAATAGAGAAGT
TCAGATCAAGGTCAGGAACAGATGGAACAGCTGAATATGGGC
