>Addgene plasmid #80629 | mCherry-FDD | addgene partial sequence | sequence record 156044 | mCherry-F 5'-ccccgtaatgcagaagaaga-3'
CCCGAGGACGGCGCCCTGAAGGGCGAGATCAAGCAGAGGCTGAAGCTGAAGGACGGCGGCCACTACGACG
CTGAGGTCAAGACCACCTACAAGGCCAAGAAGCCCGTGCAGCTGCCCGGCGCCTACAACGTCAACATCAA
GTTGGACATCACCTCCCACAACGAGGACTACACCATCGTGGAACAGTACGAACGCGCCGAGGGCCGCCAC
TCCACCGGCGGCATGGACGAGCTGTACAAGACGCGTGGAGGTAGTGGCGGAAGTGGTGGGAGCGTCGAGA
AATTTGTTGGCACCTGGAAGATCGCAGACAGCCATAATTTTGGTGAATACCTGAAAGCTATCGGAGCCCC
AAAGGAATTAAGCGATGGTGGGGATGTCACGACGCCGACATTGTACATCTCCCAGAAGGACGGAGACAAA
ATGACAGTGAAAATAGAGAATGGACCCCCTACGTTCCTTGACACTCAAGTAAAGTTCAAATTAGGGGAGG
AGTTCGACGAATTTCCTTCTGATCGAAGAAAAGGCGTAAAATCTGTCGTGAACTTGGTGGGAGAGAAGCT
GGTGTACGTACAAAAGTGGGACGGCAAGGAGACGACGTATGTCCGAGAGATAAAGGACGGTAAACTGGTC
GTGACACTTACGATGGGAGACGTCGTGGCTGTGCGCAGCTACCGGGGGGCGACGGAATGAATGCATCGAT
CCGCGGCGGCCGCTACGTAAATTCCGCC
