>Addgene plasmid #80629 | mCherry-FDD | addgene partial sequence | sequence record 156045 | LZRS-MS-Sense 5'-TAGAACCTCGCTGGAAAGGACC-3'
AGTAGACGGCATCGCAGCTTGGATACACGCCGCCCACGTGAAGGCTGCCGACCCCGGGGGTGGACCATCC
TCTAGACTGCCGGATCCGCCACCATGTATCCGTACGACGTACCGGATTATGCGGTGAGCAAGGGCGAGGA
GGATAACATGGCCATCATCAAGGAGTTCATGCGCTTCAAGGTGCACATGGAGGGCTCCGTGAACGGCCAC
GAGTTCGAGATCGAGGGCGAGGGCGAGGGCCGCCCCTACGAGGGCACCCAGACCGCCAAGCTGAAGGTGA
CCAAGGGTGGCCCCCTGCCCTTCGCCTGGGACATCCTGTCCCCTCAGTTCATGTACGGCTCCAAGGCCTA
CGTGAAGCACCCCGCCGACATCCCCGACTACTTGAAGCTGTCCTTCCCCGAGGGCTTCAAGTGGGAGCGC
GTGATGAACTTCGAGGACGGCGGCGTGGTGACCGTGACCCAGGACTCCTCCCTGCAGGACGGCGAGTTCA
TCTACAAGGTGAAGCTGCGCGGCACCAACTTCCCCTCCGACGGCCCCGTAATGCAGAAGAAGACCATGGG
CTGGGAGGCCTCCTCCGAGCGGATGTACCCCGAGGACGGCGCCCTGAAGGGCGAGATCAAGCAGAGGCTG
AAGCTGAAGGACGGCGGCCACTACGACGCTGAGGTCAAGACCACCTACAAGGCCAAGAAGCCCGTGCAGC
TGCCCGGCGCCTACAACGTCAACATCAAGTTGGACATCACCTCCCACAACGAGGACTACACCATCGTG
